Addgene plasmid #82173: pDONR223_BMPR1B_p.Q203D
Purpose: Gateway Donor vector containing BMPR1B , part of the Target Accelerator Plasmid Collection.
Depositing lab: Jesse Boehm & William Hahn & David Root. Depositing organization: Broad Institute. Publication: Systematic Functional Interrogation of Rare Cancer Variants Identifies Oncogenic Alleles. Kim E, Ilic N, Shrestha Y, Zou L, Kamburov A, Zhu C, Yang X, Lubonja R, Tran N, Nguyen C, Lawrence MS, Piccioni F, Bagul M, Doench JG, Chouinard CR, Wu X, Hogstrom L, Natoli T, Tamayo P, Horn H, Corsello SM, Lage K, Root DE, Subramanian A, Golub TR, Getz G, Boehm JS, Hahn WC. Cancer Discov. 2016 Jul;6(7):714-26. doi: 10.1158/2159-8290.CD-16-0160. Epub 2016 May 4. PubMed 27147599.
Backbone
  Vector backbone: pDONR223
  Backbone manufacturer: Invitrogen
  Backbone size w/o insert (bp): 2790
  Vector type: Gateway Entry vector
Growth in bacteria
  Bacterial resistance: Spectinomycin, 50 μg/mL
  Growth temperature: 37°C
  Growth strain: DH5alpha
  Copy number: High Copy
Gene/Insert
  Gene/Insert name: BMPR1B
  Species: H. sapiens (human)
  Mutation: Q203D
  GenBank ID: NM_001203.2
  Entrez Gene: BMPR1B (a.k.a. ALK-6, ALK6, AMD3, AMDD, BDA1D, BDA2, CDw293)
  Promoter: None
  Cloning method: Gateway Cloning
  Sequencing primers: 5′ M13pUC-fwd; 3′ M13-Rev
Terms and licenses: Academic/Nonprofit Terms; Industry Terms: Not Available to Industry
Depositor comments: Open state: NO stop codon immediately follows insert. Supporting reference: Systematic morphological profiling of human gene and allele function via Cell Painting. Rohban MH, et al. Elife. 2017, Mar 18;6. pii: e24060. PubMed PMID 28315521
How to cite: pDONR223_BMPR1B_p.Q203D was a gift from Jesse Boehm & William Hahn & David Root (Addgene plasmid # 82173 ; http://n2t.net/addgene:82173 ; RRID:Addgene_82173)
