[The description below was written by a language model from this plasmid's Addgene catalogue record and pLannotate feature annotations shown in this document.]
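Description:
pDONR223_BMPR1B_p.Q203D is a Gateway entry clone built on the Invitrogen pDONR223 backbone and carrying the human BMPR1B open reading frame with a Q203D substitution. The sequenced plasmid is 4,299 nt. It is propagated in E. coli as a high-copy plasmid from a ColE1/pUC-type origin and selected with spectinomycin through the aadA (SmR) aminoglycoside adenylyltransferase gene. This gene sits downstream of a fragment of a class 1 integron Pc promoter and a short gentamicin-resistance gene remnant. The annotation also picks up small lacZα and lacI fragments, which appear to be backbone remnants. rrnB T1 and T2 terminators lie upstream of the cloning region and help insulate it from read-through transcription.

The roughly 1.5 kb BMPR1B coding sequence encodes a type I BMP receptor serine/threonine kinase that acts as a receptor for BMP7 and GDF5 and signals through SMAD transcriptional regulators. It is flanked by two attL recombination sites, one of which the automated annotation labels attL3 and the other attL2. These sites allow the ORF to be moved by an LR Clonase reaction into any compatible destination vector. The record lists no promoter for the insert, so the plasmid serves as a shuttle and archive clone, not an expression construct; the only promoter near the insert is a T7 promoter beyond the downstream att site, oriented back towards it. The insert is in the "open" configuration, with no stop codon directly after the ORF, which permits C-terminal fusions supplied by the destination vector. The clone belongs to the Target Accelerator Plasmid Collection, used for systematic functional testing of cancer-associated gene variants. The record does not state the functional effect of Q203D.
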