Features (pLannotate 1.2.2; 12 found; start..end, strand, type, name):
     38..74      -  CDS            lacZα (fragment): LacZα fragment of β-galactosidase; lacZ fragment
     91..186     +  protein_bind   attL3: mutant version of attL; recombination site for the Gateway® LR reaction LR Clonase™
    192..1697    +  CDS            BMPR1B: BMR1B_HUMAN - Experimental evidence at protein level: Swiss-Prot protein existence level 1. On ligand binding, forms a receptor complex consisting of two type II and two type I transmembrane serine/threonine kinases. Type II receptors phosphorylate and activate type I receptors which autophosphorylate, then bind and activate SMAD transcriptional regulators. Receptor for BMP7/OP-1 and GDF5. Positively regulates chondrocyte differentiation through GDF5 interaction. From Homo sapiens (Human).
   1700..1798    -  protein_bind   attL2: mutant version of attL; recombination site for the Gateway® LR reaction LR Clonase™
   1816..1834    -  promoter       T7 promoter: promoter for bacteriophage T7 RNA polymerase
   2024..2047    +  promoter       Pc promoter (fragment): intI1 (promoter lies within the coding sequence); class 1 integron promoter
   2223..2279    +  CDS            GmR (fragment): gentamycin acetyltransferase; aacC1; confers resistance to gentamycin
   2286..3077    +  CDS            SmR: aminoglycoside adenylyltransferase (Murphy, 1985); aadA; confers resistance to spectinomycin and streptomycin
   3170..3758    +  rep_origin     ori: high-copy-number ColE1/pMB1/pBR322/pUC origin of replication
   3941..4033    +  CDS            lacI (fragment): lac repressor; lacI; The lac repressor binds to the lac operator to inhibit transcription in E. coli. This inhibition can be relieved by adding lactose or isopropyl-β-D-thiogalactopyranoside (IPTG).
   4088..4115    -  terminator     rrnB T2 terminator: transcription terminator T2 from the E. coli rrnB gene
   4247..4290    +  terminator     rrnB T1 terminator: Escherichia coli rrnB; transcription terminator T1 from the E. coli rrnB gene
>Addgene plasmid #82173 | pDONR223_BMPR1B_p.Q203D | addgene full sequence | sequence record 163819 | Addgene NGS result
GGCAGTTCCCTACTCTCGCGTTAACGCTAGCATGGATGTTTTCCCAGTCACGACGTTGTAAAACGACGGC
CAGTCTTAAGCTCGGGCCCCAAATAATGATTTTATTTTGACTGATAGTGACCTGTTCGTTGCAACAAATT
GATGAGCAATGCTTTTTTATAATGCCAACTTTGTACAAAAAAGTTGGCACCATGCTTTTGCGAAGTGCAG
GAAAATTAAATGTGGGCACCAAGAAAGAGGATGGTGAGAGTACAGCCCCCACCCCCCGTCCAAAGGTCTT
GCGTTGTAAATGCCACCACCATTGTCCAGAAGACTCAGTCAACAATATTTGCAGCACAGACGGATATTGT
TTCACGATGATAGAAGAGGATGACTCTGGGTTGCCTGTGGTCACTTCTGGTTGCCTAGGACTAGAAGGCT
CAGATTTTCAGTGTCGGGACACTCCCATTCCTCATCAAAGAAGATCAATTGAATGCTGCACAGAAAGGAA
CGAATGTAATAAAGACCTACACCCTACACTGCCTCCATTGAAAAACAGAGATTTTGTTGATGGACCTATA
CACCACAGGGCTTTACTTATATCTGTGACTGTCTGTAGTTTGCTCTTGGTCCTTATCATATTATTTTGTT
ACTTCCGGTATAAAAGACAAGAAACCAGACCTCGATACAGCATTGGGTTAGAACAGGATGAAACTTACAT
TCCTCCTGGAGAATCCCTGAGAGACTTAATTGAGCAGTCTCAGAGCTCAGGAAGTGGATCAGGCCTCCCT
CTGCTGGTCCAAAGGACTATAGCTAAGGACATTCAGATGGTGAAACAGATTGGAAAAGGTCGCTATGGGG
AAGTTTGGATGGGAAAGTGGCGTGGCGAAAAGGTAGCTGTGAAAGTGTTCTTCACCACAGAGGAAGCCAG
CTGGTTCAGAGAGACAGAAATATATCAGACAGTGTTGATGAGGCATGAAAACATTTTGGGTTTCATTGCT
GCAGATATCAAAGGGACAGGGTCCTGGACCCAGTTGTACCTAATCACAGACTATCATGAAAATGGTTCCC
TTTATGATTATCTGAAGTCCACCACCCTAGACGCTAAATCAATGCTGAAGTTAGCCTACTCTTCTGTCAG
TGGCTTATGTCATTTACACACAGAAATCTTTAGTACTCAAGGCAAACCAGCAATTGCCCATCGAGATCTG
AAAAGTAAAAACATTCTGGTGAAGAAAAATGGAACTTGCTGTATTGCTGACCTGGGCCTGGCTGTTAAAT
TTATTAGTGATACAAATGAAGTTGACATACCACCTAACACTCGAGTTGGCACCAAACGCTATATGCCTCC
AGAAGTGTTGGACGAGAGCTTGAACAGAAATCACTTCCAGTCTTACATCATGGCTGACATGTATAGTTTT
GGCCTCATCCTTTGGGAGGTTGCTAGGAGATGTGTATCAGGAGGTATAGTGGAAGAATACCAGCTTCCTT
ATCATGACCTAGTGCCCAGTGACCCCTCTTATGAGGACATGAGGGAGATTGTGTGCATCAAGAAGTTACG
CCCCTCATTCCCAAACCGGTGGAGCAGTGATGAGTGTCTAAGGCAGATGGGAAAACTCATGACAGAATGC
TGGGCTCACAATCCTGCATCAAGGCTGACAGCCCTGCGGGTTAAGAAAACACTTGCCAAAATGTCAGAGT
CCCAGGACATTAAACTCTGCCCAACTTTCTTGTACAAAGTTGGCATTATAAGAAAGCATTGCTTATCAAT
TTGTTGCAACGAACAGGTCACTATCAGTCAAAATAAAATCATTATTTGCCATCCAGCTGATATCCCCTAT
AGTGAGTCGTATTACATGGTCATAGCTGTTTCCTGGCAGCTCTGGCCCGTGTCTCAAAATCTCTGATGTT
ACATTGCACAAGATAAAAATATATCATCATGCCTCCTCTAGACCAGCCAGGACAGAAATGCCTCGACTTC
GCTGCTACCCAAGGTTGCCGGGTGACGCACACCGTGGAAACGGATGAAGGCACGAACCCAGTGGACATAA
GCCTGTTCGGTTCGTAAGCTGTAATGCAAGTAGCGTATGCGCTCACGCAACTGGTCCAGAACCTTGACCG
AACGCAGCGGTGGTAACGGCGCAGTGGCGGTTTTCATGGCTTGTTATGACTGTTTTTTTGGGGTACAGTC
TATGCCTCGGGCATCCAAGCAGCAAGCGCGTTACGCCGTGGGTCGATGTTTGATGTTATGGAGCAGCAAC
GATGTTACGCAGCAGGGCAGTCGCCCTAAAACAAAGTTAAACATTATGAGGGAAGCGGTGATCGCCGAAG
TATCGACTCAACTATCAGAGGTAGTTGGCGTCATCGAGCGCCATCTCGAACCGACGTTGCTGGCCGTACA
TTTGTACGGCTCCGCAGTGGATGGCGGCCTGAAGCCACACAGTGATATTGATTTGCTGGTTACGGTGACC
GTAAGGCTTGATGAAACAACGCGGCGAGCTTTGATCAACGACCTTTTGGAAACTTCGGCTTCCCCTGGAG
AGAGCGAGATTCTCCGCGCTGTAGAAGTCACCATTGTTGTGCACGACGACATCATTCCGTGGCGTTATCC
AGCTAAGCGCGAACTGCAATTTGGAGAATGGCAGCGCAATGACATTCTTGCAGGTATCTTCGAGCCAGCC
ACGATCGACATTGATCTGGCTATCTTGCTGACAAAAGCAAGAGAACATAGCGTTGCCTTGGTAGGTCCAG
CGGCGGAGGAACTCTTTGATCCGGTTCCTGAACAGGATCTATTTGAGGCGCTAAATGAAACCTTAACGCT
ATGGAACTCGCCGCCCGACTGGGCTGGCGATGAGCGAAATGTAGTGCTTACGTTGTCCCGCATTTGGTAC
AGCGCAGTAACCGGCAAAATCGCGCCGAAGGATGTCGCTGCCGACTGGGCAATGGAGCGCCTGCCGGCCC
AGTATCAGCCCGTCATACTTGAAGCTAGACAGGCTTATCTTGGACAAGAAGAAGATCGCTTGGCCTCGCG
CGCAGATCAGTTGGAAGAATTTGTCCACTACGTGAAAGGCGAGATCACCAAGGTAGTCGGCAAATAACCC
TCGAGCCACCCATGACCAAAATCCCTTAACGTGAGTTACGCGTCGTTCCACTGAGCGTCAGACCCCGTAG
AAAAGATCAAAGGATCTTCTTGAGATCCTTTTTTTCTGCGCGTAATCTGCTGCTTGCAAACAAAAAAACC
ACCGCTACCAGCGGTGGTTTGTTTGCCGGATCAAGAGCTACCAACTCTTTTTCCGAAGGTAACTGGCTTC
AGCAGAGCGCAGATACCAAATACTGTTCTTCTAGTGTAGCCGTAGTTAGGCCACCACTTCAAGAACTCTG
TAGCACCGCCTACATACCTCGCTCTGCTAATCCTGTTACCAGTGGCTGCTGCCAGTGGCGATAAGTCGTG
TCTTACCGGGTTGGACTCAAGACGATAGTTACCGGATAAGGCGCAGCGGTCGGGCTGAACGGGGGGTTCG
TGCACACAGCCCAGCTTGGAGCGAACGACCTACACCGAACTGAGATACCTACAGCGTGAGCTATGAGAAA
GCGCCACGCTTCCCGAAGGGAGAAAGGCGGACAGGTATCCGGTAAGCGGCAGGGTCGGAACAGGAGAGCG
CACGAGGGAGCTTCCAGGGGGAAACGCCTGGTATCTTTATAGTCCTGTCGGGTTTCGCCACCTCTGACTT
GAGCGTCGATTTTTGTGATGCTCGTCAGGGGGGCGGAGCCTATGGAAAAACGCCAGCAACGCGGCCTTTT
TACGGTTCCTGGCCTTTTGCTGGCCTTTTGCTCACATGTTCTTTCCTGCGTTATCCCCTGATTCTGTGGA
TAACCGTATTACCGCCTTTGAGTGAGCTGATACCGCTCGCCGCAGCCGAACGACCGAGCGCAGCGAGTCA
GTGAGCGAGGAAGCGGAAGAGCGCCCAATACGCAAACCGCCTCTCCCCGCGCGTTGGCCGATTCATTAAT
GCAGCTGGCACGACAGGTTTCCCGACTGGAAAGCGGGCAGTGAGCGCAACGCAATTAATACGCGTACCGC
TAGCCAGGAAGAGTTTGTAGAAACGCAAAAAGGCCATCCGTCAGGATGGCCTTCTGCTTAGTTTGATGCC
TGGCAGTTTATGGCGGGCGTCCTGCCCGCCACCCTCCGGGCCGTTGCTTCACAACGTTCAAATCCGCTCC
CGGCGGATTTGTCCTACTCAGGAGAGCGTTCACCGACAAACAACAGATAAAACGAAAGGCCCAGTCTTCC
GACTGAGCCTTTCGTTTTATTTGATGCCT
