>Addgene plasmid #82173 | pDONR223_BMPR1B_p.Q203D | depositor partial sequence | sequence record 155544 | Insert sequence
ATGCTTTTGCGAAGTGCAGGAAAATTAAATGTGGGCACCAAGAAAGAGGATGGTGAGAGTACAGCCCCCA
CCCCCCGTCCAAAGGTCTTGCGTTGTAAATGCCACCACCATTGTCCAGAAGACTCAGTCAACAATATTTG
CAGCACAGACGGATATTGTTTCACGATGATAGAAGAGGATGACTCTGGGTTGCCTGTGGTCACTTCTGGT
TGCCTAGGACTAGAAGGCTCAGATTTTCAGTGTCGGGACACTCCCATTCCTCATCAAAGAAGATCAATTG
AATGCTGCACAGAAAGGAACGAATGTAATAAAGACCTACACCCTACACTGCCTCCATTGAAAAACAGAGA
TTTTGTTGATGGACCTATACACCACAGGGCTTTACTTATATCTGTGACTGTCTGTAGTTTGCTCTTGGTC
CTTATCATATTATTTTGTTACTTCCGGTATAAAAGACAAGAAACCAGACCTCGATACAGCATTGGGTTAG
AACAGGATGAAACTTACATTCCTCCTGGAGAATCCCTGAGAGACTTAATTGAGCAGTCTCAGAGCTCAGG
AAGTGGATCAGGCCTCCCTCTGCTGGTCCAAAGGACTATAGCTAAGGACATTCAGATGGTGAAACAGATT
GGAAAAGGTCGCTATGGGGAAGTTTGGATGGGAAAGTGGCGTGGCGAAAAGGTAGCTGTGAAAGTGTTCT
TCACCACAGAGGAAGCCAGCTGGTTCAGAGAGACAGAAATATATCAGACAGTGTTGATGAGGCATGAAAA
CATTTTGGGTTTCATTGCTGCAGATATCAAAGGGACAGGGTCCTGGACCCCAGTTGTACCTAATCACAGA
CTATCATGAAAATGGTTCCCTTTATGATTATCTGAAGTCCACCACCCTAGACGCTAAATCAATGCTGAAG
TTAGCCTACTCTTCTGTCAGTGGCTTATGTCATTTACACACAGAAATCTTTAGTACTCAAGGCAAACCAG
CAATTGCCCATCGAGATCTGAAAAGTAAAAACATTCTGGTGAAGAAAAATGGAACTTGCTGTATTGCTGA
CCTGGGCCTGGCTGTTAAATTTATTAGTGATACAAATGAAGTTGACATACCACCTAACACTCGAGTTGGC
ACCAAACGCTATATGCCTCCAGAAGTGTTGGACGAGAGCTTGAACAGAAATCACTTCCAGTCTTACATCA
TGGCTGACATGTATAGTTTTGGCCTCATCCTTTGGGAGGTTGCTAGGAGATGTGTATCAGGAGGTATAGT
GGAAGAATACCAGCTTCCTTATCATGACCTAGTGCCCAGTGACCCCTCTTATGAGGACATGAGGGAGATT
GTGTGCATCAAGAAGTTACGCCCCTCATTCCCAAACCGGTGGAGCAGTGATGAGTGTCTAAGGCAGATGG
GAAAACTCATGACAGAATGCTGGGCTCACAATCCTGCATCAAGGCTGACAGCCCTGCGGGTTAAGAAAAC
ACTTGCCAAAATGTCAGAGTCCCAGGACATTAAACTC
